>Addgene plasmid #13794 | pPhiC31o | depositor full sequence | sequence record 7775 | Author sequence
TCGCGCGTTTCGGTGATGACGGTGAAAACCTCTGACACATGCAGCTCCCGGAGACGGTCACAGCTTGTCT
GTAAGCGGATGCCGGGAGCAGACAAGCCCGTCAGGGCGCGTCAGCGGGTGTTGGCGGGTGTCGGGGCTGG
CTTAACTATGCGGCATCAGAGCAGATTGTACTGAGAGTGCACCATATGCGGTGTGAAATACCGCACAGAT
GCGTAAGGAGAAAATACCGCATCAGGCGCCATTCGCCATTCAGGCTGCGCAACTGTTGGGAAGGGCGATC
GGTGCGGGCCTCTTCGCTATTACGCCAGCTGGCGAAAGGGGGATGTGCTGCAAGGCGATTAAGTTGGGTA
ACGCCAGGGTTTTCCCAGTCACGACGTTGTAAAACGACGGCCAGTGAATTCGAGCTCGGTACCCGACACG
GTACCGATATCGCCGCCACCATGGATACCTACGCCGGAGCCTACGACAGACAGAGCCGGGAGAGAGAGAA
CAGCAGCGCCGCCAGCCCCGCCACCCAGAGAAGCGCCAACGAGGATAAGGCCGCCGATCTGCAGAGAGAG
GTGGAGAGGGACGGCGGCAGATTCAGATTTGTGGGCCACTTCAGCGAGGCCCCTGGCACCAGCGCCTTCG
GCACCGCCGAGAGACCCGAGTTCGAGAGAATCCTGAACGAGTGTAGGGCCGGCAGGCTGAACATGATCAT
CGTGTACGACGTGTCCCGGTTCAGCAGGCTGAAGGTGATGGACGCCATCCCTATCGTGTCCGAGCTGCTG
GCCCTGGGCGTGACCATCGTGTCCACCCAGGAAGGCGTCTTTAGACAGGGCAACGTGATGGACCTGATCC
ACCTGATCATGAGGCTGGACGCCAGCCACAAGGAGAGCAGCCTGAAGAGCGCCAAGATCCTGGACACCAA
GAACCTGCAGAGGGAGCTGGGCGGCTATGTGGGCGGCAAGGCCCCCTACGGCTTCGAGCTGGTGTCCGAG
ACCAAGGAGATCACCCGGAACGGCAGGATGGTGAACGTGGTGATCAACAAGCTGGCCCACAGCACCACCC
CCCTGACCGGCCCCTTCGAGTTTGAGCCCGACGTGATCAGGTGGTGGTGGCGGGAGATCAAGACCCACAA
GCACCTGCCTTTCAAGCCCGGCAGCCAGGCCGCCATCCACCCCGGCAGCATCACCGGCCTGTGTAAGAGA
ATGGACGCCGACGCCGTGCCCACCAGAGGCGAGACCATCGGCAAGAAAACCGCCAGCAGCGCCTGGGACC
CCGCCACCGTGATGAGAATCCTGAGGGACCCTAGGATCGCCGGCTTCGCCGCCGAGGTGATCTACAAGAA
GAAGCCCGACGGCACCCCCACCACCAAGATCGAGGGCTACAGAATCCAGAGAGACCCCATCACCCTGAGA
CCTGTGGAGCTGGACTGTGGCCCTATCATCGAGCCTGCCGAGTGGTACGAGCTGCAGGCCTGGCTGGACG
GCAGAGGCAGAGGCAAGGGCCTGAGCAGAGGCCAGGCCATCCTGAGCGCCATGGACAAGCTGTACTGTGA
GTGTGGCGCCGTGATGACCAGCAAGAGAGGCGAGGAGAGCATCAAGGACAGCTACCGGTGCCGGAGAAGA
AAGGTGGTGGACCCCAGCGCCCCTGGCCAGCACGAGGGCACCTGTAATGTGAGCATGGCCGCCCTGGACA
AGTTCGTGGCCGAGCGGATCTTCAACAAGATCCGGCACGCCGAGGGCGACGAGGAGACCCTGGCCCTGCT
GTGGGAGGCCGCCAGAAGATTCGGCAAGCTGACCGAGGCCCCCGAGAAGAGCGGCGAGAGGGCCAACCTG
GTGGCCGAGAGAGCCGACGCCCTGAACGCCCTGGAGGAGCTGTACGAGGACAGAGCCGCCGGAGCCTATG
ACGGCCCTGTGGGCAGGAAGCACTTCAGAAAGCAGCAGGCCGCCCTGACCCTGAGACAGCAGGGCGCCGA
GGAAAGACTGGCCGAGCTGGAGGCCGCCGAGGCCCCTAAGCTGCCCCTGGATCAGTGGTTCCCCGAGGAT
GCCGACGCCGACCCCACCGGCCCCAAGTCCTGGTGGGGCAGAGCCAGCGTGGACGACAAGAGGGTGTTCG
TGGGCCTGTTCGTGGATAAGATCGTGGTGACCAAGAGCACCACCGGCAGGGGCCAGGGCACCCCCATCGA
GAAGAGAGCCAGCATCACCTGGGCCAAGCCTCCCACCGACGACGACGAGGATGACGCCCAGGACGGCACC
GAGGACGTGGCCGCCCCTAAGAAAAAGCGGAAAGTGTGATAGATATCGAGCTCGTCTCGGGGATCCTCTA
GAGTCGACCTGCAGGCATGCAAGCTTGGCGTAATCATGGTCATAGCTGTTTCCTGTGTGAAATTGTTATC
CGCTCACAATTCCACACAACATACGAGCCGGAAGCATAAAGTGTAAAGCCTGGGGTGCCTAATGAGTGAG
CTAACTCACATTAATTGCGTTGCGCTCACTGCCCGCTTTCCAGTCGGGAAACCTGTCGTGCCAGCTGCAT
TAATGAATCGGCCAACGCGCGGGGAGAGGCGGTTTGCGTATTGGGCGCTCTTCCGCTTCCTCGCTCACTG
ACTCGCTGCGCTCGGTCGTTCGGCTGCGGCGAGCGGTATCAGCTCACTCAAAGGCGGTAATACGGTTATC
CACAGAATCAGGGGATAACGCAGGAAAGAACATGTGAGCAAAAGGCCAGCAAAAGGCCAGGAACCGTAAA
AAGGCCGCGTTGCTGGCGTTTTTCCATAGGCTCCGCCCCCCTGACGAGCATCACAAAAATCGACGCTCAA
GTCAGAGGTGGCGAAACCCGACAGGACTATAAAGATACCAGGCGTTTCCCCCTGGAAGCTCCCTCGTGCG
CTCTCCTGTTCCGACCCTGCCGCTTACCGGATACCTGTCCGCCTTTCTCCCTTCGGGAAGCGTGGCGCTT
TCTCATAGCTCACGCTGTAGGTATCTCAGTTCGGTGTAGGTCGTTCGCTCCAAGCTGGGCTGTGTGCACG
AACCCCCCGTTCAGCCCGACCGCTGCGCCTTATCCGGTAACTATCGTCTTGAGTCCAACCCGGTAAGACA
CGACTTATCGCCACTGGCAGCAGCCACTGGTAACAGGATTAGCAGAGCGAGGTATGTAGGCGGTGCTACA
GAGTTCTTGAAGTGGTGGCCTAACTACGGCTACACTAGAAGGACAGTATTTGGTATCTGCGCTCTGCTGA
AGCCAGTTACCTTCGGAAAAAGAGTTGGTAGCTCTTGATCCGGCAAACAAACCACCGCTGGTAGCGGTGG
TTTTTTTGTTTGCAAGCAGCAGATTACGCGCAGAAAAAAAGGATCTCAAGAAGATCCTTTGATCTTTTCT
ACGGGGTCTGACGCTCAGTGGAACGAAAACTCACGTTAAGGGATTTTGGTCATGAGATTATCAAAAAGGA
TCTTCACCTAGATCCTTTTAAATTAAAAATGAAGTTTTAAATCAATCTAAAGTATATATGAGTAAACTTG
GTCTGACAGTTACCAATGCTTAATCAGTGAGGCACCTATCTCAGCGATCTGTCTATTTCGTTCATCCATA
GTTGCCTGACTCCCCGTCGTGTAGATAACTACGATACGGGAGGGCTTACCATCTGGCCCCAGTGCTGCAA
TGATACCGCGAGACCCACGCTCACCGGCTCCAGATTTATCAGCAATAAACCAGCCAGCCGGAAGGGCCGA
GCGCAGAAGTGGTCCTGCAACTTTATCCGCCTCCATCCAGTCTATTAATTGTTGCCGGGAAGCTAGAGTA
AGTAGTTCGCCAGTTAATAGTTTGCGCAACGTTGTTGCCATTGCTACAGGCATCGTGGTGTCACGCTCGT
CGTTTGGTATGGCTTCATTCAGCTCCGGTTCCCAACGATCAAGGCGAGTTACATGATCCCCCATGTTGTG
CAAAAAAGCGGTTAGCTCCTTCGGTCCTCCGATCGTTGTCAGAAGTAAGTTGGCCGCAGTGTTATCACTC
ATGGTTATGGCAGCACTGCATAATTCTCTTACTGTCATGCCATCCGTAAGATGCTTTTCTGTGACTGGTG
AGTACTCAACCAAGTCATTCTGAGAATAGTGTATGCGGCGACCGAGTTGCTCTTGCCCGGCGTCAATACG
GGATAATACCGCGCCACATAGCAGAACTTTAAAAGTGCTCATCATTGGAAAACGTTCTTCGGGGCGAAAA
CTCTCAAGGATCTTACCGCTGTTGAGATCCAGTTCGATGTAACCCACTCGTGCACCCAACTGATCTTCAG
CATCTTTTACTTTCACCAGCGTTTCTGGGTGAGCAAAAACAGGAAGGCAAAATGCCGCAAAAAAGGGAAT
AAGGGCGACACGGAAATGTTGAATACTCATACTCTTCCTTTTTCAATATTATTGAAGCATTTATCAGGGT
TATTGTCTCATGAGCGGATACATATTTGAATGTATTTAGAAAAATAAACAAATAGGGGTTCCGCGCACAT
TTCCCCGAAAAGTGCCACCTGACGTCTAAGAAACCATTATTATCATGACATTAACCTATAAAAATAGGCG
TATCACGAGGCCCTTTCGTC
Features (pLannotate 1.2.2; 11 found; start..end, strand, type, name):
    137..236     +  misc_feature   bom (fragment): basis of mobility region from pBR322
    242..399     -  CDS            lacZα (fragment): LacZα fragment of β-galactosidase; lacZ fragment
   2298..2336    +  misc_feature   MCS (fragment): pUC18/19 multiple cloning site
   2373..2389    -  protein_bind   lac operator: The lac repressor binds to the lac operator to inhibit transcription in E. coli. This inhibition can be relieved by adding lactose or isopropyl-β-D-thiogalactopyranoside (IPTG). lac repressor encoded by lacI
   2397..2427    -  promoter       lac promoter: promoter for the E. coli lac operon
   2442..2463    -  protein_bind   CAP binding site: CAP binding activates transcription in the presence of cAMP. E. coli catabolite activator protein
   2476..2568    -  CDS            lacI (fragment): lac repressor; lacI; The lac repressor binds to the lac operator to inhibit transcription in E. coli. This inhibition can be relieved by adding lactose or isopropyl-β-D-thiogalactopyranoside (IPTG).
   2751..3339    -  rep_origin     ori: high-copy-number ColE1/pMB1/pBR322/pUC origin of replication
   3510..4370    -  CDS            AmpR: β-lactamase; bla; confers resistance to ampicillin, carbenicillin, and related antibiotics
   4371..4475    -  promoter       AmpR promoter: bla
   4570..35      +  CDS            rop (fragment) (across the origin): Rop protein, which maintains plasmids at low copy number; rop
