>Addgene plasmid #13794 | pPhiC31o | addgene full sequence | sequence record 222538 | Addgene NGS Result
CTGACACATGCAGCTCCCGGAGACGGTCACAGCTTGTCTGTAAGCGGATGCCGGGAGCAGACAAGCCCGT
CAGGGCGCGTCAGCGGGTGTTGGCGGGTGTCGGGGCTGGCTTAACTATGCGGCATCAGAGCAGATTGTAC
TGAGAGTGCACCATATGCGGTGTGAAATACCGCACAGATGCGTAAGGAGAAAATACCGCATCAGGCGCCA
TTCGCCATTCAGGCTGCGCAACTGTTGGGAAGGGCGATCGGTGCGGGCCTCTTCGCTATTACGCCAGCTG
GCGAAAGGGGGATGTGCTGCAAGGCGATTAAGTTGGGTAACGCCAGGGTTTTCCCAGTCACGACGTTGTA
AAACGACGGCCAGTGAATTCGAGCTCGGTACCCGACACGGTACCGATATCGCCGCCACCATGGATACCTA
CGCCGGAGCCTACGACAGACAGAGCCGGGAGAGAGAGAACAGCAGCGCCGCCAGCCCCGCCACCCAGAGA
AGCGCCAACGAGGATAAGGCCGCCGATCTGCAGAGAGAGGTGGAGAGGGACGGCGGCAGATTCAGATTTG
TGGGCCACTTCAGCGAGGCCCCTGGCACCAGCGCCTTCGGCACCGCCGAGAGACCCGAGTTCGAGAGAAT
CCTGAACGAGTGTAGGGCCGGCAGGCTGAACATGATCATCGTGTACGACGTGTCCCGGTTCAGCAGGCTG
AAGGTGATGGACGCCATCCCTATCGTGTCCGAGCTGCTGGCCCTGGGCGTGACCATCGTGTCCACCCAGG
AAGGCGTCTTTAGACAGGGCAACGTGATGGACCTGATCCACCTGATCATGAGGCTGGACGCCAGCCACAA
GGAGAGCAGCCTGAAGAGCGCCAAGATCCTGGACACCAAGAACCTGCAGAGGGAGCTGGGCGGCTATGTG
GGCGGCAAGGCCCCCTACGGCTTCGAGCTGGTGTCCGAGACCAAGGAGATCACCCGGAACGGCAGGATGG
TGAACGTGGTGATCAACAAGCTGGCCCACAGCACCACCCCCCTGACCGGCCCCTTCGAGTTTGAGCCCGA
CGTGATCAGGTGGTGGTGGCGGGAGATCAAGACCCACAAGCACCTGCCTTTCAAGCCCGGCAGCCAGGCC
GCCATCCACCCCGGCAGCATCACCGGCCTGTGTAAGAGAATGGACGCCGACGCCGTGCCCACCAGAGGCG
AGACCATCGGCAAGAAAACCGCCAGCAGCGCCTGGGACCCCGCCACCGTGATGAGAATCCTGAGGGACCC
TAGGATCGCCGGCTTCGCCGCCGAGGTGATCTACAAGAAGAAGCCCGACGGCACCCCCACCACCAAGATC
GAGGGCTACAGAATCCAGAGAGACCCCATCACCCTGAGACCTGTGGAGCTGGACTGTGGCCCTATCATCG
AGCCTGCCGAGTGGTACGAGCTGCAGGCCTGGCTGGACGGCAGAGGCAGAGGCAAGGGCCTGAGCAGAGG
CCAGGCCATCCTGAGCGCCATGGACAAGCTGTACTGTGAGTGTGGCGCCGTGATGACCAGCAAGAGAGGC
GAGGAGAGCATCAAGGACAGCTACCGGTGCCGGAGAAGAAAGGTGGTGGACCCCAGCGCCCCTGGCCAGC
ACGAGGGCACCTGTAATGTGAGCATGGCCGCCCTGGACAAGTTCGTGGCCGAGCGGATCTTCAACAAGAT
CCGGCACGCCGAGGGCGACGAGGAGACCCTGGCCCTGCTGTGGGAGGCCGCCAGAAGATTCGGCAAGCTG
ACCGAGGCCCCCGAGAAGAGCGGCGAGAGGGCCAACCTGGTGGCCGAGAGAGCCGACGCCCTGAACGCCC
TGGAGGAGCTGTACGAGGACAGAGCCGCCGGAGCCTATGACGGCCCTGTGGGCAGGAAGCACTTCAGAAA
GCAGCAGGCCGCCCTGACCCTGAGACAGCAGGGCGCCGAGGAAAGACTGGCCGAGCTGGAGGCCGCCGAG
GCCCCTAAGCTGCCCCTGGATCAGTGGTTCCCCGAGGATGCCGACGCCGACCCCACCGGCCCCAAGTCCT
GGTGGGGCAGAGCCAGCGTGGACGACAAGAGGGTGTTCGTGGGCCTGTTCGTGGATAAGATCGTGGTGAC
CAAGAGCACCACCGGCAGGGGCCAGGGCACCCCCATCGAGAAGAGAGCCAGCATCACCTGGGCCAAGCCT
CCCACCGACGACGACGAGGATGACGCCCAGGACGGCACCGAGGACGTGGCCGCCCCTAAGAAAAAGCGGA
AAGTGTGATAGATATCGAGCTCGTCTCGGGGATCCTCTAGAGTCGACCTGCAGGCATGCAAGCTTGGCGT
AATCATGGTCATAGCTGTTTCCTGTGTGAAATTGTTATCCGCTCACAATTCCACACAACATACGAGCCGG
AAGCATAAAGTGTAAAGCCTGGGGTGCCTAATGAGTGAGCTAACTCACATTAATTGCGTTGCGCTCACTG
CCCGCTTTCCAGTCGGGAAACCTGTCGTGCCAGCTGCATTAATGAATCGGCCAACGCGCGGGGAGAGGCG
GTTTGCGTATTGGGCGCTCTTCCGCTTCCTCGCTCACTGACTCGCTGCGCTCGGTCGTTCGGCTGCGGCG
AGCGGTATCAGCTCACTCAAAGGCGGTAATACGGTTATCCACAGAATCAGGGGATAACGCAGGAAAGAAC
ATGTGAGCAAAAGGCCAGCAAAAGGCCAGGAACCGTAAAAAGGCCGCGTTGCTGGCGTTTTTCCATAGGC
TCCGCCCCCCTGACGAGCATCACAAAAATCGACGCTCAAGTCAGAGGTGGCGAAACCCGACAGGACTATA
AAGATACCAGGCGTTTCCCCCTGGAAGCTCCCTCGTGCGCTCTCCTGTTCCGACCCTGCCGCTTACCGGA
TACCTGTCCGCCTTTCTCCCTTCGGGAAGCGTGGCGCTTTCTCATAGCTCACGCTGTAGGTATCTCAGTT
CGGTGTAGGTCGTTCGCTCCAAGCTGGGCTGTGTGCACGAACCCCCCGTTCAGCCCGACCGCTGCGCCTT
ATCCGGTAACTATCGTCTTGAGTCCAACCCGGTAAGACACGACTTATCGCCACTGGCAGCAGCCACTGGT
AACAGGATTAGCAGAGCGAGGTATGTAGGCGGTGCTACAGAGTTCTTGAAGTGGTGGCCTAACTACGGCT
ACACTAGAAGAACAGTATTTGGTATCTGCGCTCTGCTGAAGCCAGTTACCTTCGGAAAAAGAGTTGGTAG
CTCTTGATCCGGCAAACAAACCACCGCTGGTAGCGGTGGTTTTTTTGTTTGCAAGCAGCAGATTACGCGC
AGAAAAAAAGGATCTCAAGAAGATCCTTTGATCTTTTCTACGGGGTCTGACGCTCAGTGGAACGAAAACT
CACGTTAAGGGATTTTGGTCATGAGATTATCAAAAAGGATCTTCACCTAGATCCTTTTAAATTAAAAATG
AAGTTTTAAATCAATCTAAAGTATATATGAGTAAACTTGGTCTGACAGTTACCAATGCTTAATCAGTGAG
GCACCTATCTCAGCGATCTGTCTATTTCGTTCATCCATAGTTGCCTGACTCCCCGTCGTGTAGATAACTA
CGATACGGGAGGGCTTACCATCTGGCCCCAGTGCTGCAATGATACCGCGAGACCCACGCTCACCGGCTCC
AGATTTATCAGCAATAAACCAGCCAGCCGGAAGGGCCGAGCGCAGAAGTGGTCCTGCAACTTTATCCGCC
TCCATCCAGTCTATTAATTGTTGCCGGGAAGCTAGAGTAAGTAGTTCGCCAGTTAATAGTTTGCGCAACG
TTGTTGCCATTGCTACAGGCATCGTGGTGTCACGCTCGTCGTTTGGTATGGCTTCATTCAGCTCCGGTTC
CCAACGATCAAGGCGAGTTACATGATCCCCCATGTTGTGCAAAAAAGCGGTTAGCTCCTTCGGTCCTCCG
ATCGTTGTCAGAAGTAAGTTGGCCGCAGTGTTATCACTCATGGTTATGGCAGCACTGCATAATTCTCTTA
CTGTCATGCCATCCGTAAGATGCTTTTCTGTGACTGGTGAGTACTCAACCAAGTCATTCTGAGAATAGTG
TATGCGGCGACCGAGTTGCTCTTGCCCGGCGTCAATACGGGATAATACCGCGCCACATAGCAGAACTTTA
AAAGTGCTCATCATTGGAAAACGTTCTTCGGGGCGAAAACTCTCAAGGATCTTACCGCTGTTGAGATCCA
GTTCGATGTAACCCACTCGTGCACCCAACTGATCTTCAGCATCTTTTACTTTCACCAGCGTTTCTGGGTG
AGCAAAAACAGGAAGGCAAAATGCCGCAAAAAAGGGAATAAGGGCGACACGGAAATGTTGAATACTCATA
CTCTTCCTTTTTCAATATTATTGAAGCATTTATCAGGGTTATTGTCTCATGAGCGGATACATATTTGAAT
GTATTTAGAAAAATAAACAAATAGGGGTTCCGCGCACATTTCCCCGAAAAGTGCCACCTGACGTCTAAGA
AACCATTATTATCATGACATTAACCTATAAAAATAGGCGTATCACGAGGCCCTTTCGTCTCGCGCGTTTC
GGTGATGACGGTGAAAACCT
Features (pLannotate 1.2.2; 11 found; start..end, strand, type, name):
    106..205     +  misc_feature   bom (fragment): basis of mobility region from pBR322
    211..368     -  CDS            lacZα (fragment): LacZα fragment of β-galactosidase; lacZ fragment
   2267..2305    +  misc_feature   MCS (fragment): pUC18/19 multiple cloning site
   2342..2358    -  protein_bind   lac operator: The lac repressor binds to the lac operator to inhibit transcription in E. coli. This inhibition can be relieved by adding lactose or isopropyl-β-D-thiogalactopyranoside (IPTG). lac repressor encoded by lacI
   2366..2396    -  promoter       lac promoter: promoter for the E. coli lac operon
   2411..2432    -  protein_bind   CAP binding site: CAP binding activates transcription in the presence of cAMP. E. coli catabolite activator protein
   2445..2537    -  CDS            lacI (fragment): lac repressor; lacI; The lac repressor binds to the lac operator to inhibit transcription in E. coli. This inhibition can be relieved by adding lactose or isopropyl-β-D-thiogalactopyranoside (IPTG).
   2720..3308    -  rep_origin     ori: high-copy-number ColE1/pMB1/pBR322/pUC origin of replication
   3479..4339    -  CDS            AmpR: β-lactamase; bla; confers resistance to ampicillin, carbenicillin, and related antibiotics
   4340..4444    -  promoter       AmpR promoter: bla
   4539..4       +  CDS            rop (fragment) (across the origin): Rop protein, which maintains plasmids at low copy number; rop
