[The description below was written by a language model from this plasmid's Addgene catalogue record and pLannotate feature annotations shown in this document.]
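Description:
pPhiC31o is a small, high-copy bacterial plasmid of about 4.6 kb that carries PhiC31o, a mouse codon-optimized version of the PhiC31 site-specific recombinase (integrase). The backbone is not named in the record, but the annotated parts point to a pUC-type cloning vector of roughly 2.7 kb. These include a ColE1/pUC high-copy origin of replication and an AmpR (β-lactamase) gene with its own promoter for ampicillin selection. There is also a lac promoter, lac operator and CAP binding site region next to a remnant of the pUC18/19 multiple cloning site, along with fragments of lacZα, lacI, bom and rop. The insert of about 1.9 kb was placed between EcoRI and BamHI sites, both of which were retained, so the coding sequence can be excised again. It is flanked by M13 forward and reverse sequencing primer sites.

Both feature tables (the repository's sequencing result and the depositor's sequence) are the same length and list the same features, offset by a small shift in numbering. Neither annotates the recombinase itself. It presumably occupies the roughly 1.9 kb unannotated stretch between the lacZα fragment and the MCS remnant, which interrupts lacZα. No mammalian promoter, polyadenylation signal, tag or eukaryotic selection marker is annotated, and the catalogue classes the vector as bacterial expression. The only promoter positioned near the insert is the lac promoter, and the record does not state whether it is meant to drive PhiC31o. The plasmid therefore appears to serve mainly as a source of the optimized open reading frame for subcloning. PhiC31 catalyses unidirectional recombination between attP and attB sites, and codon optimization is intended to improve its expression and recombination efficiency in mouse and other mammalian cells.
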