Addgene plasmid #13794: pPhiC31o
Purpose: Expression of mouse codon-optimized PhiC31 recombinase
Depositing lab: Philippe Soriano. Depositing organization: Fred Hutchinson Cancer Center. Publication: High-efficiency FLP and PhiC31 site-specific recombination in mammalian cells. Raymond CS, Soriano P. PLoS One. 2007 Jan 17;2(1):e162. doi: 10.1371/journal.pone.0000162. PubMed 17225864.
Backbone
  Vector backbone: na
  Backbone size w/o insert (bp): 2700
  Vector type: Bacterial Expression
Growth in bacteria
  Bacterial resistance: Ampicillin, 100 μg/mL
  Growth temperature: 37°C
  Growth strain: DH5alpha
  Copy number: High Copy
Gene/Insert
  Gene/Insert name: PhiC31o (alt name: PhiC31)
  Insert size (bp): 1900
  Cloning method: Restriction Enzyme; 5′ cloning site EcoRI (not destroyed); 3′ cloning site BamH1 (not destroyed)
  Sequencing primers: 5′ M13-F20; 3′ M13R
Terms and licenses: Academic/Nonprofit Terms; Industry Terms: Not Available to Industry
Depositor comments: PhiC31o is a mouse codon-optimized PhiC31.
How to cite: pPhiC31o was a gift from Philippe Soriano (Addgene plasmid # 13794 ; http://n2t.net/addgene:13794 ; RRID:Addgene_13794)
