>Addgene plasmid #13794 | pPhiC31o | addgene partial sequence | sequence record 20003 | M13-F20 5'-TGTAAAACGACGGCCAGT-3'
GATTCGCCGCCACCATGGATACCTACGCCGGAGCCTACGACAGACAGAGCCGGGAGAGAGAGAACAGCAG
CGCCGCCAGCCCCGCCACCCAGAGAAGCGCCAACGAGGATAAGGCCGCCGATCTGCAGAGAGAGGTGGAG
AGGGACGGCGGCAGATTCAGATTTGTGGGCCACTTCAGCGAGGCCCCTGGCACCAGCGCCTTCGGCACCG
CCGAGAGACCCGAGTTCGAGAGAATCCTGAACGAGTGTAGGGCCGGCAGGCTGAACATGATCATCGTGTA
CGACGTGTCCCGGTTCAGCAGGCTGAAGGTGATGGACGCCATCCCTATCGTGTCCGAGCTGCTGGCCCTG
GGCGTGACCATCGTGTCCACCCAGGAAGGCGTCTTTAGACAGGGCAACGTGATGGACCTGATCCACCTGA
TCATGAGGCTGGACGCCAGCCACAAGGAGAGCAGCCTGAAGAGCGCCAAGATCCTGGACACCAAGAACCT
GCAGAGGGAGCTGGGCGGCTATGTGGGCGGCAAGGCCCCCTACGGCTTCGAGCTGGTGTCCGAGACCAAG
GAGATCACCCGGAACGGCAGGATGGTGAACGTGGTGATCAACAAGCTGGCCCACAGCACCACCCCCCTGA
CCGGCCCCTTCGAGTTTGAGCCCGACGTGATCAGGTGGTGGTGGCGGGAGATCAAGACCCACAAGCACCT
GCCTTTCAAGCCCGGCAGCCAGGCCGCCATCCACCCCGGCAGCATCACCGGCCTGTGTAAGAGAATGGAC
GCCGACGCCGTGCCCACCAGAGGCGAGACCATCGGCAAGAAAACCGCCAGCAGCGCCTGGGACCCCGCCA
CCGTGATGAGAATCCTGAGGGACCCTAGGATCGCCGGCTTCGCCGCCGAAGTGATCTACAAGAAGAAGCC
CGACGG
